>Addgene plasmid #158068 | pTRE3G-EGFP-IRES(Neo)R | addgene full sequence | sequence record 443790 | Addgene NGS Result
CTCGAGTTTACTCCCTATCAGTGATAGAGAACGTATGAAGAGTTTACTCCCTATCAGTGATAGAGAACGT
ATGCAGACTTTACTCCCTATCAGTGATAGAGAACGTATAAGGAGTTTACTCCCTATCAGTGATAGAGAAC
GTATGACCAGTTTACTCCCTATCAGTGATAGAGAACGTATCTACAGTTTACTCCCTATCAGTGATAGAGA
ACGTATATCCAGTTTACTCCCTATCAGTGATAGAGAACGTATAAGCTTTAGGCGTGTACGGTGGGCGCCT
ATAAAAGCAGAGCTCGTTTAGTGAACCGTCAGATCGCCTGGAGCAATTCCACAACACTTTTGTCTTATAC
CAACTTTCCGTACCACTTCCTACCCTCGTAAAGTCGACATGGTGAGCAAGGGCGAGGAGCTGTTCACCGG
GGTGGTGCCCATCCTGGTCGAGCTGGACGGCGACGTAAACGGCCACAAGTTCAGCGTGTCCGGCGAGGGC
GAGGGCGATGCCACCTACGGCAAGCTGACCCTGAAGTTCATCTGCACCACCGGCAAGCTGCCCGTGCCCT
GGCCCACCCTCGTGACCACCCTGACCTACGGCGTGCAGTGCTTCAGCCGCTACCCCGACCACATGAAGCA
GCACGACTTCTTCAAGTCCGCCATGCCCGAAGGCTACGTCCAGGAGCGCACCATCTTCTTCAAGGACGAC
GGCAACTACAAGACCCGCGCCGAGGTGAAGTTCGAGGGCGACACCCTGGTGAACCGCATCGAGCTGAAGG
GCATCGACTTCAAGGAGGACGGCAACATCCTGGGGCACAAGCTGGAGTACAACTACAACAGCCACAACGT
CTATATCATGGCCGACAAGCAGAAGAACGGCATCAAGGTGAACTTCAAGATCCGCCACAACATCGAGGAC
GGCAGCGTGCAGCTCGCCGACCACTACCAGCAGAACACCCCCATCGGCGACGGCCCCGTGCTGCTGCCCG
ACAACCACTACCTGAGCACCCAGTCCGCCCTGAGCAAAGACCCCAACGAGAAGCGCGATCACATGGTCCT
GCTGGAGTTCGTGACCGCCGCCGGGATCACTCTCGGCATGGACGAGCTGTACAAGTAAAGATCTATCGAT
CGGCCGGCCCCTCTCCCTCCCCCCCCCCCTAACGTTACTGGCCGAAGCCGCTTGGAATAAGGCCGGTGTG
CGTTTGTCTATATGTTATTTTCCACCATATTGCCGTCTTTTGGCAATGTGAGGGCCCGGAAACCTGGCCC
TGTCTTCTTGACGAGCATTCCTAGGGGTCTTTCCCCTCTCGCCAAAGGAATGCAAGGTCTGTTGAATGTC
GTGAAGGAAGCAGTTCCTCTGGAAGCTTCTTGAAGACAAACAACGTCTGTAGCGACCCTTTGCAGGCAGC
GGAACCCCCCACCTGGCGACAGGTGCCTCTGCGGCCAAAAGCCACGTGTATAAGATACACCTGCAAAGGC
GGCACAACCCCAGTGCCACGTTGTGAGTTGGATAGTTGTGGAAAGAGTCAAATGGCTCTCCTCAAGCGTA
TTCAACAAGGGGCTGAAGGATGCCCAGAAGGTACCCCATTGTATGGGATCTGATCTGGGGCCTCGGTACA
CATGCTTTACATGTGTTTAGTCGAGGTTAAAAAAACGTCTAGGCCCCCCGAACCACGGGGACGTGGTTTT
CCTTTGAAAAACACGATGATAATATGGCCACAACCGGGCCGGATATCACGCGTCATATGGCTAGCCTGCA
GGGATCCAATGTAACTGTATTCAGCGATGACGAAATTCTTAGCTATTGTAATACTCTAGAGGATCTTTGT
GAAGGAACCTTACTTCTGTGGTGTGACATAATTGGACAAACTACCTACAGAGATTTAAAGCTCTAAGGTA
AATATAAAATTTTTAAGTGTATAATGTGTTAAACTACTGATTCTAATTGTTTGTGTATTTTAGATTCCAA
CCTATGGAACTGATGAATGGGAGCAGTGGTGGAATGCCTTTAATGAGGAAAACCTGTTTTGCTCAGAAGA
AATGCCATCTAGTGATGATGAGGCTACTGCTGACTCTCAACATTCTACTCCTCCAAAAAAGAAGAGAAAG
GTAGAAGACCCCAAGGACTTTCCTTCAGAATTGCTAAGTTTTTTGAGTCATGCTGTGTTTAGTAATAGAA
CTCTTGCTTGCTTTGCTATTTACACCACAAAGGAAAAAGCTGCACTGCTATACAAGAAAATTATGGAAAA
ATATTCTGTAACCTTTATAAGTAGGCATAACAGTTATAATCATAACATACTGTTTTTTCTTACTCCACAC
AGGCATAGAGTGTCTGCTATTAATAACTATGCTCAAAAATTGTGTACCTTTAGCTTTTTAATTTGTAAAG
GGGTTAATAAGGAATATTTGATGTATAGTGCCTTGACTAGAGATCATAATCAGCCATACCACATTTGTAG
AGGTTTTACTTGCTTTAAAAAACCTCCCACACCTCCCCCTGAACCTGAAACATAAAATGAATGCAATTGT
TGTTGTTAACTTGTTTATTGCAGCTTATAATGGTTACAAATAAAGCAATAGCATCACAAATTTCACAAAT
AAAGCATTTTTTTCACTGCATTCTAGTTGTGGTTTGTCCAAACTCATCAATGTATCTTATCATGTCTGCG
GCTCTAGAGCTGCATTAATGAATCGGCCAACGCGCGGGGAGAGGCGGTTTGCGTATTGGGCGCTCTTCCG
CTTCCTCGCTCACTGACTCGCTGCGCTCGGTCGTTCGGCTGCGGCGAGCGGTATCAGCTCACTCAAAGGC
GGTAATACGGTTATCCACAGAATCAGGGGATAACGCAGGAAAGAACATGTGAGCAAAAGGCCAGCAAAAG
GCCAGGAACCGTAAAAAGGCCGCGTTGCTGGCGTTTTTCCATAGGCTCCGCCCCCCTGACGAGCATCACA
AAAATCGACGCTCAAGTCAGAGGTGGCGAAACCCGACAGGACTATAAAGATACCAGGCGTTTCCCCCTGG
AAGCTCCCTCGTGCGCTCTCCTGTTCCGACCCTGCCGCTTACCGGATACCTGTCCGCCTTTCTCCCTTCG
GGAAGCGTGGCGCTTTCTCATAGCTCACGCTGTAGGTATCTCAGTTCGGTGTAGGTCGTTCGCTCCAAGC
TGGGCTGTGTGCACGAACCCCCCGTTCAGCCCGACCGCTGCGCCTTATCCGGTAACTATCGTCTTGAGTC
CAACCCGGTAAGACACGACTTATCGCCACTGGCAGCAGCCACTGGTAACAGGATTAGCAGAGCGAGGTAT
GTAGGCGGTGCTACAGAGTTCTTGAAGTGGTGGCCTAACTACGGCTACACTAGAAGAACAGTATTTGGTA
TCTGCGCTCTGCTGAAGCCAGTTACCTTCGGAAAAAGAGTTGGTAGCTCTTGATCCGGCAAACAAACCAC
CGCTGGTAGCGGTGGTTTTTTTGTTTGCAAGCAGCAGATTACGCGCAGAAAAAAAGGATCTCAAGAAGAT
CCTTTGATCTTTTCTACGGGGTCTGACGCTCAGTGGAACGAAAACTCACGTTAAGGGATTTTGGTCATGA
GATTATCAAAAAGGATCTTCACCTAGATCCTTTTAAATTAAAAATGAAGTTTTAAATCAATCTAAAGTAT
ATATGAGTAACCTGAGGCTATGGCAGGGCCTGCCGCCCCGACGTTGGCTGCGAGCCCTGGGCCTTCACCC
GAACTTGGGGGGTGGGGTGGGGAAAAGGAAGAAACGCGGGCGTATTGGCCCCAATGGGGTCTCGGTGGGG
TATCGACAGAGTGCCAGCCCTGGGACCGAACCCCGCGTTTATGAACAAACGACCCAACACCGTGCGTTTT
ATTCTGTCTTTTTATTGCCGTCATAGCGCGGGTTCCTTCCGGTATTGTCTCCTTCCGTGTTTCAGTTAGC
CTCCCCCTAGGGTGGGCGAAGAACTCCAGCATGAGATCCCCGCGCTGGAGGATCATCCAGCCGGCGTCCC
GGAAAACGATTCCGAAGCCCAACCTTTCATAGAAGGCGGCGGTGGAATCGAAATCTCGTGATGGCAGGTT
GGGCGTCGCTTGGTCGGTCATTTCGAACCCCAGAGTCCCGCTCAGAAGAACTCGTCAAGAAGGCGATAGA
AGGCGATGCGCTGCGAATCGGGAGCGGCGATACCGTAAAGCACGAGGAAGCGGTCAGCCCATTCGCCGCC
AAGCTCTTCAGCAATATCACGGGTAGCCAACGCTATGTCCTGATAGCGGTCCGCCACACCCAGCCGGCCA
CAGTCGATGAATCCAGAAAAGCGGCCATTTTCCACCATGATATTCGGCAAGCAGGCATCGCCATGGGTCA
CGACGAGATCCTCGCCGTCGGGCATGCTCGCCTTGAGCCTGGCGAACAGTTCGGCTGGCGCGAGCCCCTG
ATGCTCTTCGTCCAGATCATCCTGATCGACAAGACCGGCTTCCATCCGAGTACGTGCTCGCTCGATGCGA
TGTTTCGCTTGGTGGTCGAATGGGCAGGTAGCCGGATCAAGCGTATGCAGCCGCCGCATTGCATCAGCCA
TGATGGATACTTTCTCGGCAGGAGCAAGGTGAGATGACAGGAGATCCTGCCCCGGCACTTCGCCCAATAG
CAGCCAGTCCCTTCCCGCTTCAGTGACAACGTCGAGCACAGCTGCGCAAGGAACGCCCGTCGTGGCCAGC
CACGATAGCCGCGCTGCCTCGTCTTGCAGTTCATTCAGGGCACCGGACAGGTCGGTCTTGACAAAAAGAA
CCGGGCGCCCCTGCGCTGACAGCCGGAACACGGCGGCATCAGAGCAGCCGATTGTCTGTTGTGCCCAGTC
ATAGCCGAATAGCCTCTCCACCCAAGCGGCCGGAGAACCTGCGTGCAATCCATCTTGTTCAATCATGCGA
AACGATCCTCATCCTGTCTCTTGATCGATCTTTGCAAAAGCCTAGGCCTCCAAAAAAGCCTCCTCACTAC
TTCTGGAATAGCTCAGAGGCCGAGGCGGCCTCGGCCTCTGCATAAATAAAAAAAATTAGTCAGCCATGGG
GCGGAGAATGGGCGGAACTGGGCGGAGTTAGGGGCGGGATGGGCGGAGTTAGGGGCGGGACTATGGTTGC
TGACTAATTGAGATGCATGCTTTGCATACTTCTGCCTGCTGGGGAGCCTGGGGACTTTCCACACCTGGTT
GCTGACTAATTGAGATGCATGCTTTGCATACTTCTGCCTGCTGGGGAGCCTGGGGACTTTCCACACCCTA
ACTGACACACATTCCACAGCTGGTTCTTTCCGCCTCAGGACTCTTCCTTTTTCAATATTATTGAAGCATT
TATCAGGGTTATTGTCTCATGAGCGGATACATATTTGAATGTATTTAGAAAAATAAACAAATAGGGGTTC
CGCGCACATTTCCCCGAAAAGTGCCACCTGACGTCTAAGAAACCATTATTATCATGACATTAACCTATAA
AAATAGGCGTATCACGAGGCCCTTTCGTCTTCAAGAATTC
Features (pLannotate 1.2.2; 16 found; start..end, strand, type, name):
      4..382     +  promoter       TRE3G promoter: 3rd-generation Tet-responsive promoter that can be activated by binding of Tet-On® 3G
    389..1108    +  CDS            EGFP: the original enhanced GFP (Yang et al., 1996) mammalian codon-optimized
   1128..1715    +  misc_feature   IRES2: internal ribosome entry site (IRES) of the encephalomyocarditis virus (EMCV)
   1812..1886    +  CDS            small t antigen (fragment): SV40 (simian virus 40) small t antigen
   1888..1953    +  intron         small t intron: SV40 (simian virus 40) small t antigen intron
   2083..2103    +  CDS            SV40 NLS: nuclear localization signal of SV40 (simian virus 40) large T antigen
   2422..2505    +  CDS            large T antigen (fragment): large T antigen from SV40 (simian virus 40)
   2528..2649    +  polyA_signal   SV40 poly(A) signal: SV40 polyadenylation signal
   2668..2723    -  CDS            lacI (fragment): lac repressor; lacI; The lac repressor binds to the lac operator to inhibit transcription in E. coli. This inhibition can be relieved by adding lactose or isopropyl-β-D-thiogalactopyranoside (IPTG).
   2906..3494    -  rep_origin     ori: high-copy-number ColE1/pMB1/pBR322/pUC origin of replication
   3716..3732    +  polyA_signal   bGH poly(A) signal (fragment): bovine growth hormone polyadenylation signal
   3823..3870    -  polyA_signal   HSV TK poly(A) signal: herpes simplex virus thymidine kinase polyadenylation signal (Cole and Stacy, 1985)
   3929..4081    -  CDS            ble (fragment): BLE_KLEPN - Experimental evidence at protein level: Swiss-Prot protein existence level 1. Binding protein with a strong affinity to the bleomycin family of antibiotics. Binds to CL990; an antimitotic-antibiotic compound. From Klebsiella pneumoniae.
   4102..4896    -  CDS            NeoR/KanR: aminoglycoside phosphotransferase from Tn5; aph(3')-II (or nptII); confers resistance to neomycin, kanamycin, and G418 (Geneticin®)
   4931..5288    -  promoter       SV40 promoter: SV40 enhancer and early promoter
   5290..5394    -  promoter       AmpR promoter: bla
