[The description below was written by a language model from this plasmid's Addgene catalogue record and pLannotate feature annotations shown in this document.]
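Description:
pTRE3G-EGFP-IRES(Neo)R is a 5.5 kb mammalian expression plasmid for tetracycline/doxycycline-inducible gene expression, built on the commercial pTRE3G-IRES backbone. It carries a high-copy ColE1/pUC-type origin for propagation in E. coli. The original ampicillin resistance cassette was replaced by a dual-purpose Neo/Kan cassette, in which the Tn5 aminoglycoside phosphotransferase gene sits downstream of tandem bacterial (AmpR/bla) and SV40 enhancer/early promoters and is followed by an HSV TK polyadenylation signal. This one gene gives kanamycin resistance in bacteria and G418 resistance in mammalian cells, so stable transfectants can be selected without co-transfecting a separate marker plasmid. Small annotated fragments of ble, lacI and the bGH poly(A) signal appear to be leftover sequence from the source cassettes rather than functional elements.

The payload is a bicistronic expression unit driven by the third-generation Tet-responsive TRE3G promoter. This promoter is activated only when the Tet-On 3G transactivator binds it in the presence of doxycycline, and the transactivator is not encoded on this plasmid, so it must be supplied separately. A 720 bp EGFP coding sequence, inserted by Gibson assembly, lies directly after the promoter. It is followed by an EMCV IRES (IRES2), and the unit ends with SV40 sequences that include the small t intron and the SV40 poly(A) signal. No coding sequence is annotated between the IRES and these SV40 elements, consistent with the stated purpose of cloning a gene of interest. The record does not specify the cloning position, but a gene placed after the IRES would be co-translated with EGFP from a single inducible transcript, letting fluorescence report induction. The associated publication describes a vector system for homogeneous and stable regulated gene expression.
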