Addgene plasmid #158068: pTRE3G-EGFP-IRES(Neo)R
Purpose: eGFP under the TRE3G promoter, Neo resistance. For cloning GOI
Depositing lab: Adolfo Rivero-Muller. Depositing organization: Medical University of Lublin. Publication: An Improved Vector System for Homogeneous and Stable Gene Regulation. Michalec-Wawiorka B, Czapinski J, Filipek K, Rulak P, Czerwonka A, Tchorzewski M, Rivero-Muller A. Int J Mol Sci. 2021 May 14;22(10). pii: ijms22105206. doi: 10.3390/ijms22105206. PubMed 34069024.
Backbone
  Vector backbone: pTRE3G-IRES
  Backbone manufacturer: Clontech Laboratories, Inc. A Takara Bio Compa
  Backbone size w/o insert (bp): 4780
  Total vector size (bp): 5500
  Modifications to backbone: 1. Insertion of sequence encoding EGFP 2. Replacement of Amp resistance cassette with Neo/Kan resistance cassette
  Vector type: Mammalian Expression
  Selectable markers: Neomycin (select with G418)
Growth in bacteria
  Bacterial resistance: Kanamycin, 50 μg/mL
  Growth temperature: 37°C
  Growth strain: DH5alpha
  Copy number: High Copy
Gene/Insert
  Gene/Insert name: eGFP (alt name: GFP)
  Species: Synthetic
  Insert size (bp): 720
  Promoter: TRE3G
  Tag / fusion protein: eGFP
  Cloning method: Gibson Cloning
  Sequencing primers: 5′ GCAGAGCTCGTTTAGTGAACC; 3′ GCCAAAAGACGGCAATATGGTGGA
Terms and licenses: Academic/Nonprofit Terms; Industry Terms: Not Available to Industry
How to cite: pTRE3G-EGFP-IRES(Neo)R was a gift from Adolfo Rivero-Muller (Addgene plasmid # 158068 ; http://n2t.net/addgene:158068 ; RRID:Addgene_158068)
